Addgene plasmid #127898: pX330 Mouse 3' Hp1a gRNA
Purpose: WT Cas9 Vector targeting the 3' end of the mouse Hp1a gene
Depositing lab: Mark Groudine. Depositing organization: Fred Hutchinson Cancer Center.
Backbone
  Vector backbone: pX330
  Modifications to backbone: gRNA to mouse Hp1a cloned in
  Vector type: CRISPR
Growth in bacteria
  Bacterial resistance: Ampicillin, 100 μg/mL
  Growth temperature: 37°C
  Growth strain: DH5alpha
  Copy number: Unknown
Gene/Insert
  Gene/Insert name: gRNA/Cas9
  gRNA/shRNA sequence: gcgcgaagagctaaaggagg
  Cloning method: Restriction Enzyme; 5′ cloning site BbsI (destroyed during cloning); 3′ cloning site BbsI (destroyed during cloning)
  Sequencing primers: 5′ cacctctgacttgagcgtcg
Resource information
  A portion of this plasmid was derived from a plasmid made by: From https://www.addgene.org/42230/
Terms and licenses: Academic/Nonprofit Terms; Industry Terms: Not Available to Industry
How to cite: pX330 Mouse 3' Hp1a gRNA was a gift from Mark Groudine (Addgene plasmid # 127898 ; http://n2t.net/addgene:127898 ; RRID:Addgene_127898)
