[The description below was written by a language model from this plasmid's Addgene catalogue record and pLannotate feature annotations shown in this document.]
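Description:
pX330 Mouse 3' Hp1a gRNA is an 8.5 kb all-in-one CRISPR plasmid built on the pX330 backbone. It expresses both wild-type Streptococcus pyogenes Cas9 and a single guide RNA directed at the 3' end of the mouse Hp1a gene. It is propagated in E. coli using a high-copy ColE1/pUC-type origin and selected with ampicillin through the β-lactamase (AmpR) cassette. An f1 phage origin is also present. The annotation software also reports small bom and rop fragments, which are backbone remnants. A single AAV2 ITR is annotated downstream of the Cas9 cassette, but one ITR does not make this a packageable AAV vector, and the record lists the plasmid only as a CRISPR vector.

The payload consists of two expression units. A human U6 RNA polymerase III promoter drives the guide RNA. The 20-nt Hp1a spacer was inserted between two BbsI sites, which were destroyed during cloning, and it sits directly upstream of the S. pyogenes gRNA scaffold. A second partial scaffold fragment is annotated just after the first. Cas9 is transcribed from a hybrid promoter made up of the CMV enhancer, the chicken β-actin promoter and a chimeric CBA/MVM intron. The Cas9 coding sequence, annotated in two contiguous halves, is fused at its C terminus to a nucleoplasmin bipartite nuclear localization signal and ends with a bovine growth hormone polyadenylation signal.

When delivered into mouse cells, the plasmid should produce a Cas9-mediated double-strand break near the end of the Hp1a coding region. Cuts at this position are commonly used with a donor template for C-terminal knock-in tagging, but the record states only the targeting purpose and describes no donor. The plasmid carries no mammalian selection marker or reporter.
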