Features (pLannotate 1.2.2; 18 found; start..end, strand, type, name):
     46..1647    +  CDS            Cas9(N): N-terminal portion of Streptococcus pyogenes Cas9 (Zetsche et al., 2015)
   1648..4146    +  CDS            Cas9(C): C-terminal portion of Streptococcus pyogenes Cas9 (Zetsche et al., 2015)
   4147..4194    +  CDS            nucleoplasmin NLS: bipartite nuclear localization signal from nucleoplasmin
   4228..4339    +  polyA_signal   bGH poly(A) signal: bovine growth hormone polyadenylation signal
   4444..4584    +  repeat_region  AAV2 ITR: inverted terminal repeat of adeno-associated virus serotype 2 inverted
   4589..4640    -  misc_feature   bom (fragment): basis of mobility region from pBR322
   4659..5114    +  rep_origin     f1 ori (sequence partly withheld): f1 bacteriophage origin of replication; arrow indicates direction of (+) strand synthesis
   5115..5164    -  misc_feature   bom (fragment): basis of mobility region from pBR322
   5266..5301    -  CDS            rop (fragment): Rop protein, which maintains plasmids at low copy number; rop
   5396..5500    +  promoter       AmpR promoter: bla
   5501..6361    +  CDS            AmpR: β-lactamase; bla; confers resistance to ampicillin, carbenicillin, and related antibiotics
   6532..7120    +  rep_origin     ori: high-copy-number ColE1/pMB1/pBR322/pUC origin of replication
   7182..7422    +  promoter       U6 promoter: RNA polymerase III promoter for human U6 snRNA
   7452..7527    +  misc_RNA       gRNA scaffold: guide RNA scaffold for the Streptococcus pyogenes CRISPR/Cas9 system
   7534..7577    +  misc_RNA       gRNA scaffold (fragment): guide RNA scaffold for the Streptococcus pyogenes CRISPR/Cas9 system
   7624..7909    +  enhancer       CMV enhancer: human cytomegalovirus immediate early enhancer; contains an 18-bp deletion relative to the standard CMV enhancer
   7911..8185    +  promoter       chicken β-actin promoter: No description available
   8186..8413    +  intron         hybrid intron: hybrid between chicken β-actin (CBA) and minute virus of mice (MMV) introns (Gray et al., 2011)
>Addgene plasmid #127898 | pX330 Mouse 3' Hp1a gRNA | addgene full sequence | sequence record 251076 | Addgene NGS Result
CCAAAGAAGAAGCGGAAGGTCGGTATCCACGGAGTCCCAGCAGCCGACAAGAAGTACAGCATCGGCCTGG
ACATCGGCACCAACTCTGTGGGCTGGGCCGTGATCACCGACGAGTACAAGGTGCCCAGCAAGAAATTCAA
GGTGCTGGGCAACACCGACCGGCACAGCATCAAGAAGAACCTGATCGGAGCCCTGCTGTTCGACAGCGGC
GAAACAGCCGAGGCCACCCGGCTGAAGAGAACCGCCAGAAGAAGATACACCAGACGGAAGAACCGGATCT
GCTATCTGCAAGAGATCTTCAGCAACGAGATGGCCAAGGTGGACGACAGCTTCTTCCACAGACTGGAAGA
GTCCTTCCTGGTGGAAGAGGATAAGAAGCACGAGCGGCACCCCATCTTCGGCAACATCGTGGACGAGGTG
GCCTACCACGAGAAGTACCCCACCATCTACCACCTGAGAAAGAAACTGGTGGACAGCACCGACAAGGCCG
ACCTGCGGCTGATCTATCTGGCCCTGGCCCACATGATCAAGTTCCGGGGCCACTTCCTGATCGAGGGCGA
CCTGAACCCCGACAACAGCGACGTGGACAAGCTGTTCATCCAGCTGGTGCAGACCTACAACCAGCTGTTC
GAGGAAAACCCCATCAACGCCAGCGGCGTGGACGCCAAGGCCATCCTGTCTGCCAGACTGAGCAAGAGCA
GACGGCTGGAAAATCTGATCGCCCAGCTGCCCGGCGAGAAGAAGAATGGCCTGTTCGGAAACCTGATTGC
CCTGAGCCTGGGCCTGACCCCCAACTTCAAGAGCAACTTCGACCTGGCCGAGGATGCCAAACTGCAGCTG
AGCAAGGACACCTACGACGACGACCTGGACAACCTGCTGGCCCAGATCGGCGACCAGTACGCCGACCTGT
TTCTGGCCGCCAAGAACCTGTCCGACGCCATCCTGCTGAGCGACATCCTGAGAGTGAACACCGAGATCAC
CAAGGCCCCCCTGAGCGCCTCTATGATCAAGAGATACGACGAGCACCACCAGGACCTGACCCTGCTGAAA
GCTCTCGTGCGGCAGCAGCTGCCTGAGAAGTACAAAGAGATTTTCTTCGACCAGAGCAAGAACGGCTACG
CCGGCTACATTGACGGCGGAGCCAGCCAGGAAGAGTTCTACAAGTTCATCAAGCCCATCCTGGAAAAGAT
GGACGGCACCGAGGAACTGCTCGTGAAGCTGAACAGAGAGGACCTGCTGCGGAAGCAGCGGACCTTCGAC
AACGGCAGCATCCCCCACCAGATCCACCTGGGAGAGCTGCACGCCATTCTGCGGCGGCAGGAAGATTTTT
ACCCATTCCTGAAGGACAACCGGGAAAAGATCGAGAAGATCCTGACCTTCCGCATCCCCTACTACGTGGG
CCCTCTGGCCAGGGGAAACAGCAGATTCGCCTGGATGACCAGAAAGAGCGAGGAAACCATCACCCCCTGG
AACTTCGAGGAAGTGGTGGACAAGGGCGCTTCCGCCCAGAGCTTCATCGAGCGGATGACCAACTTCGATA
AGAACCTGCCCAACGAGAAGGTGCTGCCCAAGCACAGCCTGCTGTACGAGTACTTCACCGTGTATAACGA
GCTGACCAAAGTGAAATACGTGACCGAGGGAATGAGAAAGCCCGCCTTCCTGAGCGGCGAGCAGAAAAAG
GCCATCGTGGACCTGCTGTTCAAGACCAACCGGAAAGTGACCGTGAAGCAGCTGAAAGAGGACTACTTCA
AGAAAATCGAGTGCTTCGACTCCGTGGAAATCTCCGGCGTGGAAGATCGGTTCAACGCCTCCCTGGGCAC
ATACCACGATCTGCTGAAAATTATCAAGGACAAGGACTTCCTGGACAATGAGGAAAACGAGGACATTCTG
GAAGATATCGTGCTGACCCTGACACTGTTTGAGGACAGAGAGATGATCGAGGAACGGCTGAAAACCTATG
CCCACCTGTTCGACGACAAAGTGATGAAGCAGCTGAAGCGGCGGAGATACACCGGCTGGGGCAGGCTGAG
CCGGAAGCTGATCAACGGCATCCGGGACAAGCAGTCCGGCAAGACAATCCTGGATTTCCTGAAGTCCGAC
GGCTTCGCCAACAGAAACTTCATGCAGCTGATCCACGACGACAGCCTGACCTTTAAAGAGGACATCCAGA
AAGCCCAGGTGTCCGGCCAGGGCGATAGCCTGCACGAGCACATTGCCAATCTGGCCGGCAGCCCCGCCAT
TAAGAAGGGCATCCTGCAGACAGTGAAGGTGGTGGACGAGCTCGTGAAAGTGATGGGCCGGCACAAGCCC
GAGAACATCGTGATCGAAATGGCCAGAGAGAACCAGACCACCCAGAAGGGACAGAAGAACAGCCGCGAGA
GAATGAAGCGGATCGAAGAGGGCATCAAAGAGCTGGGCAGCCAGATCCTGAAAGAACACCCCGTGGAAAA
CACCCAGCTGCAGAACGAGAAGCTGTACCTGTACTACCTGCAGAATGGGCGGGATATGTACGTGGACCAG
GAACTGGACATCAACCGGCTGTCCGACTACGATGTGGACCATATCGTGCCTCAGAGCTTTCTGAAGGACG
ACTCCATCGACAACAAGGTGCTGACCAGAAGCGACAAGAACCGGGGCAAGAGCGACAACGTGCCCTCCGA
AGAGGTCGTGAAGAAGATGAAGAACTACTGGCGGCAGCTGCTGAACGCCAAGCTGATTACCCAGAGAAAG
TTCGACAATCTGACCAAGGCCGAGAGAGGCGGCCTGAGCGAACTGGATAAGGCCGGCTTCATCAAGAGAC
AGCTGGTGGAAACCCGGCAGATCACAAAGCACGTGGCACAGATCCTGGACTCCCGGATGAACACTAAGTA
CGACGAGAATGACAAGCTGATCCGGGAAGTGAAAGTGATCACCCTGAAGTCCAAGCTGGTGTCCGATTTC
CGGAAGGATTTCCAGTTTTACAAAGTGCGCGAGATCAACAACTACCACCACGCCCACGACGCCTACCTGA
ACGCCGTCGTGGGAACCGCCCTGATCAAAAAGTACCCTAAGCTGGAAAGCGAGTTCGTGTACGGCGACTA
CAAGGTGTACGACGTGCGGAAGATGATCGCCAAGAGCGAGCAGGAAATCGGCAAGGCTACCGCCAAGTAC
TTCTTCTACAGCAACATCATGAACTTTTTCAAGACCGAGATTACCCTGGCCAACGGCGAGATCCGGAAGC
GGCCTCTGATCGAGACAAACGGCGAAACCGGGGAGATCGTGTGGGATAAGGGCCGGGATTTTGCCACCGT
GCGGAAAGTGCTGAGCATGCCCCAAGTGAATATCGTGAAAAAGACCGAGGTGCAGACAGGCGGCTTCAGC
AAAGAGTCTATCCTGCCCAAGAGGAACAGCGATAAGCTGATCGCCAGAAAGAAGGACTGGGACCCTAAGA
AGTACGGCGGCTTCGACAGCCCCACCGTGGCCTATTCTGTGCTGGTGGTGGCCAAAGTGGAAAAGGGCAA
GTCCAAGAAACTGAAGAGTGTGAAAGAGCTGCTGGGGATCACCATCATGGAAAGAAGCAGCTTCGAGAAG
AATCCCATCGACTTTCTGGAAGCCAAGGGCTACAAAGAAGTGAAAAAGGACCTGATCATCAAGCTGCCTA
AGTACTCCCTGTTCGAGCTGGAAAACGGCCGGAAGAGAATGCTGGCCTCTGCCGGCGAACTGCAGAAGGG
AAACGAACTGGCCCTGCCCTCCAAATATGTGAACTTCCTGTACCTGGCCAGCCACTATGAGAAGCTGAAG
GGCTCCCCCGAGGATAATGAGCAGAAACAGCTGTTTGTGGAACAGCACAAGCACTACCTGGACGAGATCA
TCGAGCAGATCAGCGAGTTCTCCAAGAGAGTGATCCTGGCCGACGCTAATCTGGACAAAGTGCTGTCCGC
CTACAACAAGCACCGGGATAAGCCCATCAGAGAGCAGGCCGAGAATATCATCCACCTGTTTACCCTGACC
AATCTGGGAGCCCCTGCCGCCTTCAAGTACTTTGACACCACCATCGACCGGAAGAGGTACACCAGCACCA
AAGAGGTGCTGGACGCCACCCTGATCCACCAGAGCATCACCGGCCTGTACGAGACACGGATCGACCTGTC
TCAGCTGGGAGGCGACAAAAGGCCGGCGGCCACGAAAAAGGCCGGCCAGGCAAAAAAGAAAAAGTAAGAA
TTCCTAGAGCTCGCTGATCAGCCTCGACTGTGCCTTCTAGTTGCCAGCCATCTGTTGTTTGCCCCTCCCC
CGTGCCTTCCTTGACCCTGGAAGGTGCCACTCCCACTGTCCTTTCCTAATAAAATGAGGAAATTGCATCG
CATTGTCTGAGTAGGTGTCATTCTATTCTGGGGGGTGGGGTGGGGCAGGACAGCAAGGGGGAGGATTGGG
AAGAGAATAGCAGGCATGCTGGGGAGCGGCCGCAGGAACCCCTAGTGATGGAGTTGGCCACTCCCTCTCT
GCGCGCTCGCTCGCTCACTGAGGCCGGGCGACCAAAGGTCGCCCGACGCCCGGGCTTTGCCCGGGCGGCC
TCAGTGAGCGAGCGAGCGCGCAGCTGCCTGCAGGGGCGCCTGATGCGGTATTTTCTCCTTACGCATCTGT
GCGGTATTTCACACCGCATA
[95 nt withheld, positions 4641-4735]
T
[46 nt withheld, positions 4737-4782]
C
[141 nt withheld, positions 4784-4924]
CCTTTGACGTTGGAGTCCACGTTCTTT
[37 nt withheld, positions 4952-4988]
ACTCTATCTCGGGCTATTCTTTTGATTTATAAGGGATTTTGCCGATTTCGGTCTATTGGTTAAAAAATGA
GCTGATTTAACAAAAATTTAACGCGAATTTTAACAAAATATTAACGTTTACAATTTTATGGTGCACTCTC
AGTACAATCTGCTCTGATGCCGCATAGTTAAGCCAGCCCCGACACCCGCCAACACCCGCTGACGCGCCCT
GACGGGCTTGTCTGCTCCCGGCATCCGCTTACAGACAAGCTGTGACCGTCTCCGGGAGCTGCATGTGTCA
GAGGTTTTCACCGTCATCACCGAAACGCGCGAGACGAAAGGGCCTCGTGATACGCCTATTTTTATAGGTT
AATGTCATGATAATAATGGTTTCTTAGACGTCAGGTGGCACTTTTCGGGGAAATGTGCGCGGAACCCCTA
TTTGTTTATTTTTCTAAATACATTCAAATATGTATCCGCTCATGAGACAATAACCCTGATAAATGCTTCA
ATAATATTGAAAAAGGAAGAGTATGAGTATTCAACATTTCCGTGTCGCCCTTATTCCCTTTTTTGCGGCA
TTTTGCCTTCCTGTTTTTGCTCACCCAGAAACGCTGGTGAAAGTAAAAGATGCTGAAGATCAGTTGGGTG
CACGAGTGGGTTACATCGAACTGGATCTCAACAGCGGTAAGATCCTTGAGAGTTTTCGCCCCGAAGAACG
TTTTCCAATGATGAGCACTTTTAAAGTTCTGCTATGTGGCGCGGTATTATCCCGTATTGACGCCGGGCAA
GAGCAACTCGGTCGCCGCATACACTATTCTCAGAATGACTTGGTTGAGTACTCACCAGTCACAGAAAAGC
ATCTTACGGATGGCATGACAGTAAGAGAATTATGCAGTGCTGCCATAACCATGAGTGATAACACTGCGGC
CAACTTACTTCTGACAACGATCGGAGGACCGAAGGAGCTAACCGCTTTTTTGCACAACATGGGGGATCAT
GTAACTCGCCTTGATCGTTGGGAACCGGAGCTGAATGAAGCCATACCAAACGACGAGCGTGACACCACGA
TGCCTGTAGCAATGGCAACAACGTTGCGCAAACTATTAACTGGCGAACTACTTACTCTAGCTTCCCGGCA
ACAATTAATAGACTGGATGGAGGCGGATAAAGTTGCAGGACCACTTCTGCGCTCGGCCCTTCCGGCTGGC
TGGTTTATTGCTGATAAATCTGGAGCCGGTGAGCGTGGAAGCCGCGGTATCATTGCAGCACTGGGGCCAG
ATGGTAAGCCCTCCCGTATCGTAGTTATCTACACGACGGGGAGTCAGGCAACTATGGATGAACGAAATAG
ACAGATCGCTGAGATAGGTGCCTCACTGATTAAGCATTGGTAACTGTCAGACCAAGTTTACTCATATATA
CTTTAGATTGATTTAAAACTTCATTTTTAATTTAAAAGGATCTAGGTGAAGATCCTTTTTGATAATCTCA
TGACCAAAATCCCTTAACGTGAGTTTTCGTTCCACTGAGCGTCAGACCCCGTAGAAAAGATCAAAGGATC
TTCTTGAGATCCTTTTTTTCTGCGCGTAATCTGCTGCTTGCAAACAAAAAAACCACCGCTACCAGCGGTG
GTTTGTTTGCCGGATCAAGAGCTACCAACTCTTTTTCCGAAGGTAACTGGCTTCAGCAGAGCGCAGATAC
CAAATACTGTTCTTCTAGTGTAGCCGTAGTTAGGCCACCACTTCAAGAACTCTGTAGCACCGCCTACATA
CCTCGCTCTGCTAATCCTGTTACCAGTGGCTGCTGCCAGTGGCGATAAGTCGTGTCTTACCGGGTTGGAC
TCAAGACGATAGTTACCGGATAAGGCGCAGCGGTCGGGCTGAACGGGGGGTTCGTGCACACAGCCCAGCT
TGGAGCGAACGACCTACACCGAACTGAGATACCTACAGCGTGAGCTATGAGAAAGCGCCACGCTTCCCGA
AGGGAGAAAGGCGGACAGGTATCCGGTAAGCGGCAGGGTCGGAACAGGAGAGCGCACGAGGGAGCTTCCA
GGGGGAAACGCCTGGTATCTTTATAGTCCTGTCGGGTTTCGCCACCTCTGACTTGAGCGTCGATTTTTGT
GATGCTCGTCAGGGGGGCGGAGCCTATGGAAAAACGCCAGCAACGCGGCCTTTTTACGGTTCCTGGCCTT
TTGCTGGCCTTTTGCTCACATGTGAGGGCCTATTTCCCATGATTCCTTCATATTTGCATATACGATACAA
GGCTGTTAGAGAGATAATTGGAATTAATTTGACTGTAAACACAAAGATATTAGTACAAAATACGTGACGT
AGAAAGTAATAATTTCTTGGGTAGTTTGCAGTTTTAAAATTATGTTTTAAAATGGACTATCATATGCTTA
CCGTAACTTGAAAGTATTTCGATTTCTTGGCTTTATATATCTTGTGGAAAGGACGAAACACCGAAAGCGC
GAAGAGCTAAAGGGTTTTAGAGCTAGAAATAGCAAGTTAAAATAAGGCTAGTCCGTTATCAACTTGAAAA
AGTGGCACCGAGTCGGTGCTTTTTTGTTTTAGAGCTAGAAATAGCAAGTTAAAATAAGGCTAGTCCGTTT
TTAGCGCGTGCGCCAATTCTGCAGACAAATGGCTCTAGAGGTACCCGTTACATAACTTACGGTAAATGGC
CCGCCTGGCTGACCGCCCAACGACCCCCGCCCATTGACGTCAATAGTAACGCCAATAGGGACTTTCCATT
GACGTCAATGGGTGGAGTATTTACGGTAAACTGCCCACTTGGCAGTACATCAAGTGTATCATATGCCAAG
TACGCCCCCTATTGACGTCAATGACGGTAAATGGCCCGCCTGGCATTGTGCCCAGTACATGACCTTATGG
GACTTTCCTACTTGGCAGTACATCTACGTATTAGTCATCGCTATTACCATGGTCGAGGTGAGCCCCACGT
TCTGCTTCACTCTCCCCATCTCCCCCCCCTCCCCACCCCCAATTTTGTATTTATTTATTTTTTAATTATT
TTGTGCAGCGATGGGGGCGGGGGGGGGGGGGCGCGCGCCAGGCGGGGCGGGGCGGGGCGAGGGGCGGGGC
GGGGCGAGGCGGAGAGGTGCGGCGGCAGCCAATCAGAGCGGCGCGCTCCGAAAGTTTCCTTTTATGGCGA
GGCGGCGGCGGCGGCGGCCCTATAAAAAGCGAAGCGCGCGGCGGGCGGGAGTCGCTGCGCGCTGCCTTCG
CCCCGTGCCCCGCTCCGCCGCCGCCTCGCGCCGCCCGCCCCGGCTCTGACTGACCGCGTTACTCCCACAG
GTGAGCGGGCGGGACGGCCCTTCTCCTCCGGGCTGTAATTAGCTGAGCAAGAGGTAAGGGTTTAAGGGAT
GGTTGGTTGGTGGGGTATTAATGTTTAATTACCTGGAGCACCTGCCTGAAATCACTTTTTTTCAGGTTGG
ACCGGTGCCACCATGGACTATAAGGACCACGACGGAGACTACAAGGATCATGATATTGATTACAAAGACG
ATGACGATAAGATGGCC
